>Addgene plasmid #35527 | pQCXIP-Vx3K0-mEGFP | depositor full sequence | sequence record 43564 | pQCXIP-Vx3K0-mEGFP sequence 7883 bps
TCCGCGTTACATAACTTACGGTAAATGGCCCGCCTGGCTGACCGCCCAACGACCCCCGCCCATTGACGTC
AATAATGACGTATGTTCCCATAGTAACGCCAATAGGGACTTTCCATTGACGTCAATGGGTGGAGTATTTA
CGGTAAACTGCCCACTTGGCAGTACATCAAGTGTATCATATGCCAAGTACGCCCCCTATTGACGTCAATG
ACGGTAAATGGCCCGCTCTGGCATTATGCCCAGTACATGACCTTATGGGACTTTCCTACTTGGCAGTACA
TCTACGTATTAGTCATCGCTATTACCATGGTGATGCGGTTTTGGCAGTACATCAATGGGCGTGGATAGCG
GTTTGACTCACGGGGATTTCCAAGTCTCCACCCCATTGACGTCAATGGGAGTTTGTTTTGGCACCAAAAT
CAACGGGACTTTCCAAAATGTCGTAACAACTCCGCCCCATTGACGCAAATGGGCGGTAGGCGTGTACGGT
GGGAGGTCTATATAAGCAGAGCTCAATAAAAGAGCCCACAACCCCTCACTCGGCGCGCCAGTCTTCCGAT
AGACTGCGTCGCCCGGGTACCCGTATTCCCAATAAAGCCTCTTGCTGTTTGCATCCGAATCGTGGTCTCG
CTGTTCCTTGGGAGGGTCTCCTCTGAGTGATTGACTACCCACGACGGGGGTCTTTCATTTGGGGGCTCGT
CCGGGATTTGGAGACCCCTGCCCAGGGACCACCGACCCACCACCGGGAGGTAAGCTGGCCAGCAACTTAT
CTGTGTCTGTCCGATTGTCTAGTGTCTATGTTTGATGTTATGCGCCTGCGTCTGTACTAGTTAGCTAACT
AGCTCTGTATCTGGCGGACCCGTGGTGGAACTGACGAGTTCTGAACACCCGGCCGCAACCCTGGGAGACG
TCCCAGGGACTTTGGGGGCCGTTTTTGTGGCCCGACCTGAGGAAGGGAGTCGATGTGGAATCCGACCCCG
TCAGGATATGTGGTTCTGGTAGGAGACGAGAACCTAAAACAGTTCCCGCCTCCGTCTGAATTTTTGCTTT
CGGTTTGGAACCGAAGCCGCGCGTCTTGTCTGCTGCAGCGCTGCAGCATCGTTCTGTGTTGTCTCTGTCT
GACTGTGTTTCTGTATTTGTCTGAAAATTAGGGCCAGACTGTTACCACTCCCTTAAGTTTGACCTTAGGT
CACTGGAAAGATGTCGAGCGGATCGCTCACAACCAGTCGGTAGATGTCAAGAAGAGACGTTGGGTTACCT
TCTGCTCTGCAGAATGGCCAACCTTTAACGTCGGATGGCCGCGAGACGGCACCTTTAACCGAGACCTCAT
CACCCAGGTTAAGATCAAGGTCTTTTCACCTGGCCCGCATGGACACCCAGACCAGGTCCCCTACATCGTG
ACCTGGGAAGCCTTGGCTTTTGACCCCCCTCCCTGGGTCAAGCCCTTTGTACACCCTAAGCCTCCGCCTC
CTCTTCCTCCATCCGCCCCGTCTCTCCCCCTTGAACCTCCTCGTTCGACCCCGCCTCGATCCTCCCTTTA
TCCAGCCCTCACTCCTTCTCTAGGCGCCGGAATTGAAGATCTGGGGGATCGATCCTCTAGAGTCCGTTAC
ATAACTTACGGTAAATGGCCCGCCTGGCTGACCGCCCAACGACCCCCGCCCATTGACGTCAATAATGACG
TATGTTCCCATAGTAACGCCAATAGGGACTTTCCATTGACGTCAATGGGTGGAGTATTTACGGTAAACTG
CCCACTTGGCAGTACATCAAGTGTATCATATGCCAAGTACGCCCCCTATTGACGTCAATGACGGTAAATG
GCCCGCCTGGCATTATGCCCAGTACATGACCTTATGGGACTTTCCTACTTGGCAGTACATCTACGTATTA
GTCATCGCTATTACCATGGTGATGCGGTTTTGGCAGTACATCAATGGGCGTGAATAGCGGTTTGACTCAC
GGGGATTTCCAAGTCTCCACCCCATTGACGTCAATGGGAGTTTGTTTTGGCACCAAAATCAACGGGACTT
TCCAAAATGTCGTAACAACTCCGCCCCATTGACGCAAATGGGCGGTAGGCGTGTACGGTGGGAGGTCTAT
ATAAGCAGAGCTCGTTTAGTGAACCGTCAGATCGCCTGGAGACGCCATCCACGCTGTTTTGACCTCCATA
GAAGACACCGGGACCGATCCAGCCTCCGCGGCCGGGAACGGTGCATTGGAACGGACCTGCAGGAATTGAT
CCGCGGCCGCGCCGCCACCATGGAGGGCAGCTACCCCTACGACGTGCCCGACTACGCCGGCGGCAGCGGC
CTCGAGATGGAAGAAGAAGAAGATCCTGATTTACGCGCTGCTATCCAGGAATCTCTGCGTGAAGCTCGTG
CTGAAGAACGCGTTCGCGAAGACGAAGAAGAACTGATCCGTCGCGCTATCGAACTGTCTCTGCGCGAATC
TCGTGAAGTTAACGCTCAGGAAGAGGACGAGGAGGAGCTGATCCGCCGCGCCATCGAGCTGAGCCTGCGC
GAGAGCCGTAACTCTGCTGGGGATCCACCGGTCGCCACCATGGTGAGCAAGGGCGAGGAGCTGTTCACCG
GGGTGGTGCCCATCCTGGTCGAGCTGGACGGCGACGTAAACGGCCACAAGTTCAGCGTGTCCGGCGAGGG
CGAGGGCGATGCCACCTACGGCAAGCTGACCCTGAAGTTCATCTGCACCACCGGCAAGCTGCCCGTGCCC
TGGCCCACCCTCGTGACCACCCTGACCTACGGCGTGCAGTGCTTCAGCCGCTACCCCGACCACATGAAGC
AGCACGACTTCTTCAAGTCCGCCATGCCCGAAGGCTACGTCCAGGAGCGCACCATCTTCTTCAAGGACGA
CGGCAACTACAAGACCCGCGCCGAGGTGAAGTTCGAGGGCGACACCCTGGTGAACCGCATCGAGCTGAAG
GGCATCGACTTCAAGGAGGACGGCAACATCCTGGGGCACAAGCTGGAGTACAACTACAACAGCCACAACG
TCTATATCATGGCCGACAAGCAGAAGAACGGCATCAAGGTGAACTTCAAGATCCGCCACAACATCGAGGA
CGGCAGCGTGCAGCTCGCCGACCACTACCAGCAGAACACCCCCATCGGCGACGGCCCCGTGCTGCTGCCC
GACAACCACTACCTGAGCACCCAGTCCAAGGTGAGCAAAGACCCCAACGAGAAGCGCGATCACATGGTCC
TGCTGGAGTTCGTGACCGCCGCCGGGATCACTCTCGGCANGGACGAGCTGTACAAGTAAGAATTCCGCCC
CTCTCCCTCCCCCCCCCCTAACGTTACTGGCCGAAGCCGCTTGGAATAAGGCCGGTGTGCGTTTGTCTAT
ATGTTATTTTCCACCATATTGCCGTCTTTTGGCAATGTGAGGGCCCGGAAACCTGGCCCTGTCTTCTTGA
CGAGCATTCCTAGGGGTCTTTCCCCTCTCGCCAAAGGAATGCAAGGTCTGTTGAATGTCGTGAAGGAAGC
AGTTCCTCTGGAAGCTTCTTGAAGACAAACAACGTCTGTAGCGACCCTTTGCAGGCAGCGGAACCCCCCA
CCTGGCGACAGGTGCCTCTGCGGCCAAAAGCCACGTGTATAAGATACACCTGCAAAGGCGGCACAACCCC
AGTGCCACGTTGTGAGTTGGATAGTTGTGGAAAGAGTCAAATGGCTCTCCTCAAGCGTATTCAACAAGGG
GCTGAAGGATGCCCAGAAGGTACCCCATTGTATGGGATCTGATCTGGGGCCTCGGTGCACATGCTTTACA
TGTGTTTAGTCGAGGTTAAAAAACGTCTAGGCCCCCCGAACCACGGGGACGTGGTTTTCCTTTGAAAAAC
ACGATGATAAGCTTGATCACGCGTATGACCGAGTACAAGCCCACGGTGCGCCTCGCCACCCGCGACGACG
TCCCCAGGGCCGTACGCACCCTCGCCGCCGCGTTCGCCGACTACCCCGCCACGCGCCACACCGTCGATCC
GGACCGCCACATCGAGCGGGTCACCGAGCTGCAAGAACTCTTCCTCACGCGCGTCGGGCTCGACATCGGC
AAGGTGTGGGTCGCGGACGACGGCGCCGCGGTGGCGGTCTGGACCACGCCGGAGAGCGTCGAAGCGGGGG
CGGTGTTCGCCGAGATCGGCCCGCGCATGGCCGAGTTGAGCGGTTCCCGGCTGGCCGCGCAGCAACAGAT
GGAAGGCCTCCTGGCGCCGCACCGGCCCAAGGAGCCCGCGTGGTTCCTGGCCACCGTCGGCGTCTCGCCC
GACCACCAGGGCAAGGGTCTGGGCAGCGCCGTCGTGCTCCCCGGAGTGGAGGCGGCCGAGCGCGCCGGGG
TGCCCGCCTTCCTGGAGACCTCCGCGCCCCGCAACCTCCCCTTCTACGAGCGGCTCGGCTTCACCGTCAC
CGCCGACGTCGAGGTGCCCGAAGGACCGCGCACCTGGTGCATGACCCGCAAGCCCGGTGCCTGAGATATC
AGTGGTCCAGGCTCTAGTTTTGACTCAACAATATCACCAGCTGAAGCCTATAGAGTACGAGCCATAGATA
AAATAAAAGATTTTATTTAGTCTCCAGAAAAAGGGGGGAATGAAAGACCCCACCTGTAGGTTTGGCAAGC
TAGCTTAAGTAACGCCATTTTGCAAGGCATGGAAAAATACATAACTGAGAATAGAGAAGTTCAGATCAAG
GTCAGGAACAGATGGAACAGGGTCGACCCTAGAGAACCATCAGATGTTTCCAGGGTGCCCCAAGGACCTG
AAATGACCCTGTGCCTTATTTGAACTAACCAATCAGTTCGCTTCTCGCTTCTGTTCGCGCGCTTCTGCTC
CCCGAGCTCAATAAAAGAGCCCACAACCCCTCACTCGGGGCGCCAGTCCTCCGATTGACTGAGTCGCCCG
GGTACCCGTGTATCCAATAAACCCTCTTGCAGTTGCATCCGACTTGTGGTCTCGCTGTTCCTTGGGAGGG
TCTCCTCTGAGTGATTGACTACCCGTCAGCGGGGGTCTTTCATTTGGGGGCTCGTCCGGGATCGGGAGAC
CCCTGCCCAGGGACCACCGACCCACCACCGGGAGGTAAGCTGGCTGCCTCGCGCGTTTCGGTGATGACGG
TGAAAACCTCTGACACATGCAGCTCCCGGAGACGGTCACAGCTTGTCTGTAAGCGGATGCCGGGAGCAGA
CAAGCCCGTCAGGGCGCGTCAGCGGGTGTTGGCGGGTGTCGGGGCGCAGCCATGACCCAGTCACGTAGCG
ATAGCGGAGTGTAGATCCGGCTGTGGAATGTGTGTCAGTTAGGGTGTGGAAAGTCCCCAGGCTCCCCAGC
AGGCAGAAGTATGCAAAGCATGCATCTCAATTAGTCAGCAACCAGGTGTGGAAAGTCCCCAGGCTCCCCA
GCAGGCAGAAGTATGCAAAGCATGCATCTCAATTAGTCAGCAACCATAGTCCCGCCCCTAACTCCGCCCA
TCCCGCCCCTAACTCCGCCCAGTTCCGCCCATTCTCCGCCCCATGGCTGACTAATTTTTTTTATTTATGC
AGAGGCCGAGGCCGCCTCGGCCTCTGAGCTATTCCAGAAGTAGTGAGGAGGCTTTTTTGGAGGCCTAGGC
TTTTGCAAAAAGCTTACTGGCTTAACTATGCGGCATCAGAGCAGATTGTACTGAGAGTGCACCATATGCG
GTGTGAAATACCGCACAGATGCGTAAGGAGAAAATACCGCATCAGGCGCTCTTCCGCTTCCTCGCTCACT
GACTCGCTGCGCTCGGTCGTTCGGCTGCGGCGAGCGGTATCAGCTCACTCAAAGGCGGTAATACGGTTAT
CCACAGAATCAGGGGATAACGCAGGAAAGAACATGTGAGCAAAAGGCCAGCAAAAGGCCAGGAACCGTAA
AAAGGCCGCGTTGCTGGCGTTTTTCCATAGGCTCCGCCCCCCTGACGAGCATCACAAAAATCGACGCTCA
AGTCAGAGGTGGCGAAACCCGACAGGACTATAAAGATACCAGGCGTTTCCCCCTGGAAGCTCCCTCGTGC
GCTCTCCTGTTCCGACCCTGCCGCTTACCGGATACCTGTCCGCCTTTCTCCCTTCGGGAAGCGTGGCGCT
TTCTCATAGCTCACGCTGTAGGTATCTCAGTTCGGTGTAGGTCGTTCGCTCCAAGCTGGGCTGTGTGCAC
GAACCCCCCGTTCAGCCCGACCGCTGCGCCTTATCCGGTAACTATCGTCTTGAGTCCAACCCGGTAAGAC
ACGACTTATCGCCACTGGCAGCAGCCACTGGTAACAGGATTAGCAGAGCGAGGTATGTAGGCGGTGCTAC
AGAGTTCTTGAAGTGGTGGCCTAACTACGGCTACACTAGAAGGACAGTATTTGGTATCTGCGCTCTGCTG
AAGCCAGTTACCTTCGGAAAAAGAGTTGGTAGCTCTTGATCCGGCAAACAAACCACCGCTGGTAGCGGTG
GTTTTTTTGTTTGCAAGCAGCAGATTACGCGCAGAAAAAAAGGATCTCAAGAAGATCCTTTGATCTTTTC
TACGGGGTCTGACGCTCAGTGGAACGAAAACTCACGTTAAGGGATTTTGGTCATGAGATTATCAAAAAGG
ATCTTCACCTAGATCCTTTTAAATTAAAAATGAAGTTTTAAATCAATCTAAAGTATATATGAGTAAACTT
GGTCTGACAGTTACCAATGCTTAATCAGTGAGGCACCTATCTCAGCGATCTGTCTATTTCGTTCATCCAT
AGTTGCCTGACTCCCCGTCGTGTAGATAACTACGATACGGGAGGGCTTACCATCTGGCCCCAGTGCTGCA
ATGATACCGCGAGACCCACGCTCACCGGCTCCAGATTTATCAGCAATAAACCAGCCAGCCGGAAGGGCCG
AGCGCAGAAGTGGTCCTGCAACTTTATCCGCCTCCATCCAGTCTATTAATTGTTGCCGGGAAGCTAGAGT
AAGTAGTTCGCCAGTTAATAGTTTGCGCAACGTTGTTGCCATTGCTGCAGGCATCGTGGTGTCACGCTCG
TCGTTTGGTATGGCTTCATTCAGCTCCGGTTCCCAACGATCAAGGCGAGTTACATGATCCCCCATGTTGT
GCAAAAAAGCGGTTAGCTCCTTCGGTCCTCCGATCGTTGTCAGAAGTAAGTTGGCCGCAGTGTTATCACT
CATGGTTATGGCAGCACTGCATAATTCTCTTACTGTCATGCCATCCGTAAGATGCTTTTCTGTGACTGGT
GAGTACTCAACCAAGTCATTCTGAGAATAGTGTATGCGGCGACCGAGTTGCTCTTGCCCGGCGTCAACAC
GGGATAATACCGCGCCACATAGCAGAACTTTAAAAGTGCTCATCATTGGAAAACGTTCTTCGGGGCGAAA
ACTCTCAAGGATCTTACCGCTGTTGAGATCCAGTTCGATGTAACCCACTCGTGCACCCAACTGATCTTCA
GCATCTTTTACTTTCACCAGCGTTTCTGGGTGAGCAAAAACAGGAAGGCAAAATGCCGCAAAAAAGGGAA
TAAGGGCGACACGGAAATGTTGAATACTCATACTCTTCCTTTTTCAATATTATTGAAGCATTTATCAGGG
TTATTGTCTCATGAGCGGATACATATTTGAATGTATTTAGAAAAATAAACAAATAGGGGTTCCGCGCACA
TTTCCCCGAAAAGTGCCACCTGACGTCTAAGAAACCATTATTATCATGACATTAACCTATAAAAATAGGC
GTATCACGAGGCCCTTTCGTCTTCAAGAATTAGCTTGGCCATTGCATACGTTGTATCCATATCATAATAT
GTACATTTATATTGGCTCATGTCCAACATTACCGCCATGTTGACATTGATTATTGACTAGTTATTAATAG
TAATCAATTACGGGGTCATTAGTTCATAGCCCATATATGGAGT
Features (pLannotate 1.2.2; 21 found; start..end, strand, type, name):
    310..513     +  promoter       CMV promoter: human cytomegalovirus (CMV) immediate early promoter
    514..689     +  LTR            5' LTR (truncated): truncated long terminal repeat from Moloney murine sarcoma virus
    811..1085    +  misc_feature   MESV Ψ (fragment): packaging signal of murine embryonic stem cell virus
   1152..1568    +  CDS            gag (truncated): truncated Moloney murine leukemia virus (MMLV) gag gene lacking the start codon
   1605..1908    +  enhancer       CMV enhancer: human cytomegalovirus immediate early enhancer
   1981..1998    -  promoter       CMV promoter (fragment): human cytomegalovirus (CMV) immediate early promoter
   2061..2112    +  promoter       CMVd2 promoter: truncated human cytomegalovirus (CMV) immediate early promoter that yields moderately reduced expression relative to the full-length promoter
   2314..2397    +  CDS            VPS27 (fragment): VPS27_YEAST - Also known as DID7, GRD11, SSV17, VPL23, VPT27. Experimental evidence at protein level: Swiss-Prot protein existence level 1. Component of the ESCRT-0 complex which is the sorting receptor for ubiquitinated cargo proteins at the multivesicular body (MVB) and recruits ESCRT-I to the MVB outer membrane (PubMed:3062374, PubMed:1493335, PubMed:9265642, PubMed:11416128, PubMed:12055639, PubMed:11872141, PubMed:12900393, PubMed:14581452, PubMed:15166140, PubMed:15107463, PubMed:15086794, PubMed:17135292, PubMed:18508771). Controls exit from the prevacuolar compartment (PVC) in both the
   2560..3279    +  CDS            mEGFP: enhanced GFP with monomerizing A206K mutation (Zacharias et al., 2002) mammalian codon-optimized
   3288..3860    +  misc_feature   IRES: internal ribosome entry site (IRES) of the encephalomyocarditis virus (EMCV)
   3875..4474    +  CDS            PuroR: puromycin N-acetyltransferase; pac from Streptomyces alboniger; confers resistance to puromycin
   4475..4547    +  CDS            env (fragment): murine leukemia virus gPr80 envelope polyprotein precursor; env; proteolytically cleaved into gp70SU and p15TM subunits
   4589..5014    +  LTR            3' LTR (ΔU3): self-inactivating 3' long terminal repeat (LTR) from Moloney murine leukemia virus
   5083..5123    +  CDS            rop (fragment): Rop protein, which maintains plasmids at low copy number; rop
   5225..5263    +  misc_feature   bom (fragment): basis of mobility region from pBR322
   5280..5609    +  promoter       SV40 promoter: SV40 enhancer and early promoter
   5615..5716    +  misc_feature   bom (fragment): basis of mobility region from pBR322
   5902..6490    -  rep_origin     ori: high-copy-number ColE1/pMB1/pBR322/pUC origin of replication
   6661..7521    -  CDS            AmpR: β-lactamase; bla; confers resistance to ampicillin, carbenicillin, and related antibiotics
   7522..7626    -  promoter       AmpR promoter: bla
   7812..309     +  enhancer       CMV enhancer (across the origin): human cytomegalovirus immediate early enhancer
