[The description below was written by a language model from this plasmid's Addgene catalogue record and pLannotate feature annotations shown in this document.]
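Description:
pQCXIP-Vx3K0-mEGFP is a self-inactivating gammaretroviral (MMLV-type) mammalian expression vector. The catalogue lists the backbone as Clontech pQCXIX, although the plasmid name and the annotated IRES-puromycin cassette match a pQCXIP-style layout. It is propagated in E. coli through a high-copy ColE1/pUC origin with ampicillin selection (AmpR). In the packaging cell, a hybrid CMV enhancer/promoter fused to a truncated 5' LTR drives transcription of the viral genome. This genome carries a Ψ packaging signal extended into a truncated gag region lacking its start codon. The 3' LTR has a U3 deletion that is copied to the 5' end during reverse transcription, which silences LTR promoter activity in the integrated provirus and leaves expression to the internal promoter. The plasmid encodes no functional viral structural or enzymatic genes, so these must be supplied in trans.

The payload is an internal CMV immediate-early enhancer/promoter driving Vx3K0, a synthetic open reading frame cloned between NotI and EcoRI sites and fused at its C terminus to monomeric EGFP (A206K). The feature table detects a fragment matching yeast Vps27, an ESCRT-0 ubiquitin-binding component, within the insert, indicating that the sensor is built from Vps27-derived sequence. The exact domain arrangement is not annotated. An EMCV IRES downstream of mEGFP links translation of puromycin N-acetyltransferase to the same transcript, so puromycin-resistant cells should also express the fusion. The depositor notes a C89S substitution that distinguishes this mammalian version from the bacterially expressed one without affecting function. According to the associated publication, the construct is a fluorescent polyubiquitin sensor for visualising the localization and linkage-type dependence of ubiquitin signalling in cells, through transient expression or stable transduction.
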