Addgene plasmid #35527: pQCXIP-Vx3K0-mEGFP
Depositing lab: Robert Cohen. Depositing organization: Colorado State University, Fort Collins. Publication: Polyubiquitin-sensor proteins reveal localization and linkage-type dependence of cellular ubiquitin signaling. Sims JJ, Scavone F, Cooper EM, Kane LA, Youle RJ, Boeke JD, Cohen RE. Nat Methods. 2012 Feb 5. doi: 10.1038/nmeth.1888. PubMed 22306808.
Backbone
  Vector backbone: pQCXIX
  Backbone manufacturer: clontech
  Backbone size w/o insert (bp): 6300
  Vector type: Mammalian Expression, Retroviral
  Selectable markers: Puromycin
Growth in bacteria
  Bacterial resistance: Ampicillin, 100 μg/mL
  Growth temperature: 37°C
  Growth strain: DH5alpha
  Copy number: Unknown
Gene/Insert
  Gene/Insert name: Vx3K0
  Species: Synthetic
  Insert size (bp): 1020
  Promoter: CMV
  Tag / fusion protein: mEGFP (C terminal on insert)
  Cloning method: Restriction Enzyme; 5′ cloning site Not1 (not destroyed); 3′ cloning site EcoR1 (not destroyed)
  Sequencing primers: 5′ CMV Forward
Terms and licenses: Academic/Nonprofit Terms; Industry Terms: Not Available to Industry
Depositor comments: Please note that the C89S mutation makes the mammalian version different than the bacterially expressed version, but this does not change plasmid function.
How to cite: pQCXIP-Vx3K0-mEGFP was a gift from Robert Cohen (Addgene plasmid # 35527 ; http://n2t.net/addgene:35527 ; RRID:Addgene_35527)
