>Addgene plasmid #35527 | pQCXIP-Vx3K0-mEGFP | addgene partial sequence | sequence record 45155 | EGFP-N 5'-CGTCGCCGTCCAGCTCGACCAG-3'
CCTCGCCCTTGCTCACCATGGTGGCGACCGGTGGATCCCCAGCAGAGTTACGGCTCTCGCGCAGGCTCAG
CTCGATGGCGCGGCGGATCAGCTCCTCCTCGTCCTCTTCCTGAGCGTTAACTTCACGAGATTCGCGCAGA
GACAGTTCGATAGCGCGACGGATCAGTTCTTCTTCGTCTTCGCGAACGCGTTCTTCAGCACGAGCTTCAC
GCAGAGATTCCTGGATAGCAGCGCGTAAATCAGGATCTTCTTCTTCTTCCATCTCGAGGCCGCTGCCGCC
GGCGTAGTCGGGCACGTCGTAGGGGTAGCTGCCCTCCATGGTGGCGGCGCGGCCGCGGATCAATTCCTGC
AGGTCCGTTCCAATGCACCGTTCCCGGCCGCGGAGGCTGGATCGGTCCCGGTGTCTTCTATGGAGGTCAA
AACAGCGTGGATGGCGTCTCCAGGCGATCTGACGGTTCACTAAACGAGCTCTGCTTATATAGACCTCCCA
CCGTACACGCCTACCGCCCATTTGCGTCAATGGGGCGGAGTTGTTACGACATTTTGGAAAGTCCCGTTGA
TTTTGGTGCCAAAACAAACTCCCATTGACGTCAATGGGGTGGAGACTTGGAAAT
